>Addgene plasmid #16229 | GFP Snail 8SA | addgene partial sequence | sequence record 22639 | EGFP-C 5'-CATGGTCCTGCTGGAGTTCGTG-3'
CCGGCCGGACTCAGATCTCGAGCTCAAGCTTCGAATTCGCCCTTGTAGGATCCCCGCGCTCTTTCCTCGT
CAGGAAGCCCTCCGACCCCAATCGGAAGCCTAACTACAGCGAGCTGCAGGACTCTAATCCAGAGTTTACC
TTCCAGCAGCCCTACGACCAGGCCCACCTGCTGGCAGCCATCCCACCTCCGGAGATCCTCAACCCCACCG
CCTCGCTGCCAATGCTCATCTGGGACTCTGTCCTGGCGCCCCAAGCCCAGCCAATTGCCTGGGCCTCCCT
TCGGCTCCAGGAGAGTCCCAGGGTGGCAGAGCTGACCTCCCTGTCAGATGAGGACGCTGGGAAAGGCGCC
CAGCCCCCCGCCCCACCCGCGCCGGCTCCTGCGTCCTTCTCCGCGACGTCAGTCGCTGCCTTGGAGGCCG
AGGCCTATGCTGCCTTCCCAGGCTTGGGCCAAGTGCCCAAGCAGCTGGCCCAGCTCTCTGAGGCCAAGGA
TCTCCAGGCTCGAAAGGCCTTCAACTGCAAATACTGCAACAAGGAATACCTCAGCCTGGGTGCCCTCAAG
ATGCACATCCGAAGCCACACGCTGCCCTGCGTCTGCGGAACCTGCGGGAAGGCCTTCTCTAGGCCCTGGC
TGCTACAAGGCCATGTCCGGACCCACACTGGCGAGAAGCCCTTCTCCTGTCCCCACTGCAGCCGTGCCTT
CGCTGACCGCTCCAACCTGCGGGCCCACCTCCAGACCCACTCAGATGTCAAGAAGTACCAGTGCCAGGCG
TGTGCTCGGACCTTCTCCCGAATGTCCCTGCTCCACAAGCACCAAGAGTCCGGCTGCTCAGGATGTCCCC
GCTGACTCGAGTACAAGGGC
