[The description below was written by a language model from this plasmid's Addgene catalogue record.]
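Description:
GFP Snail 8SA is a mammalian expression plasmid built on the Clontech pEGFP-C2 backbone (about 4.7 kb without insert) that encodes a phosphorylation-site mutant of the human transcription factor Snail (SNAI1) fused to EGFP. The roughly 800 bp Snail coding sequence was inserted at an EcoRI site, retained at both ends of the insert, downstream of the backbone's EGFP open reading frame, so the fluorescent protein sits at the N terminus of Snail. The plasmid is maintained at high copy in E. coli under kanamycin selection, and the neomycin resistance marker allows G418 selection of stably transfected mammalian cells. The record does not list the promoter or other regulatory elements. Vectors of the pEGFP-C series generally drive the fusion from the CMV immediate-early promoter, but no feature table is provided to confirm the details here.

The "8SA" designation refers to eight serine-to-alanine substitutions (S97A, S101A, S105A, S108A, S112A, S116A, S120A and S121A), which remove a cluster of potential phosphoacceptor residues. The associated publication concerns dual regulation of Snail by GSK-3beta-mediated phosphorylation in the control of epithelial-mesenchymal transition, so this construct serves as a non-phosphorylatable variant of that serine-rich region. Typical uses would be comparing it with the corresponding wild-type GFP-Snail plasmid, which the depositor points to for a map. The EGFP tag allows the fusion protein's subcellular localisation and abundance to be followed by fluorescence or anti-GFP detection in transfected cells, to test how loss of these sites affects Snail behaviour.
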