Addgene plasmid #16229: GFP Snail 8SA
Depositing lab: Mien-Chie Hung. Depositing organization: University of Texas MD Anderson Cancer Center. Publication: Dual regulation of Snail by GSK-3beta-mediated phosphorylation in control of epithelial-mesenchymal transition. Zhou BP, Deng J, Xia W, Xu J, Li YM, Gunduz M, Hung MC. Nat Cell Biol. 2004 Oct . 6(10):931-40. 10.1038/ncb1173 PubMed 15448698.
Backbone
  Vector backbone: pEGFP-C2
  Backbone manufacturer: Clontech
  Backbone size w/o insert (bp): 4700
  Vector type: Mammalian Expression
  Selectable markers: Neomycin (select with G418)
Growth in bacteria
  Bacterial resistance: Kanamycin, 50 μg/mL
  Growth temperature: 37°C
  Growth strain: DH5alpha
  Copy number: High Copy
Gene/Insert
  Gene/Insert name: Snail
  Species: H. sapiens (human)
  Insert size (bp): 800
  Mutation: 8SA: S97A, S101A, S105A, S108A, S112A, S116A, S120A, S121A
  Entrez Gene: SNAI1 (a.k.a. SLUGH2, SNA, SNAH, SNAIL, SNAIL1, dJ710H13.1)
  Tag / fusion protein: EGFP (N terminal on backbone)
  Cloning method: Restriction Enzyme; 5′ cloning site EcoRI (not destroyed); 3′ cloning site EcoRI (not destroyed)
  Sequencing primers: 5′ EGFP-C
Terms and licenses: Academic/Nonprofit Terms; Industry Terms: Not Available to Industry
Depositor comments: Also see GFP Snail WT author's map.
How to cite: GFP Snail 8SA was a gift from Mien-Chie Hung (Addgene plasmid # 16229 ; http://n2t.net/addgene:16229 ; RRID:Addgene_16229)
